Addgene plasmid #160786: pLKO.1P MUTYH_2
Purpose: Suppress MUTYH
Depositing lab: Richard Possemato. Depositing organization: NYU Grossman School of Medicine. Publication: Hyperactive CDK2 Activity in Basal-like Breast Cancer Imposes a Genome Integrity Liability that Can Be Exploited by Targeting DNA Polymerase epsilon. Sviderskiy VO, Blumenberg L, Gorodetsky E, Karakousi TR, Hirsh N, Alvarez SW, Terzi EM, Kaparos E, Whiten GC, Ssebyala S, Tonzi P, Mir H, Neel BG, Huang TT, Adams S, Ruggles KV, Possemato R. Mol Cell. 2020 Oct 28. pii: S1097-2765(20)30723-1. doi: 10.1016/j.molcel.2020.10.016. PubMed 33152268.
Backbone
  Vector backbone: pLKO.1P
  Backbone manufacturer: The RNAi Consortium
  Backbone size w/o insert (bp): 7466
  Vector type: Lentiviral
  Selectable markers: Puromycin
Growth in bacteria
  Bacterial resistance: Ampicillin, 100 μg/mL
  Growth temperature: 37°C
  Growth strain: NEB Stable
  Copy number: High Copy
Gene/Insert
  Gene/Insert name: shMUTYH_2
  gRNA/shRNA sequence: CCACTGTGATCAACTACTATA
  Species: H. sapiens (human)
  Cloning method: Restriction Enzyme; 5′ cloning site AgeI (unknown if destroyed); 3′ cloning site EcoRI (not destroyed)
  Sequencing primers: 5′ GCA TAT ACG ATA CAA GGC TGT TAG AG
Terms and licenses: Academic/Nonprofit Terms; Industry Terms: Not Available to Industry
How to cite: pLKO.1P MUTYH_2 was a gift from Richard Possemato (Addgene plasmid # 160786 ; http://n2t.net/addgene:160786 ; RRID:Addgene_160786)
