[The description below was written by a language model from this plasmid's Addgene catalogue record and pLannotate feature annotations shown in this document.]
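Description:
pLKO.1P MUTYH_2 is a lentiviral shRNA vector built on the pLKO.1 puromycin backbone from The RNAi Consortium and designed to knock down human MUTYH. A single short hairpin (shMUTYH_2) was cloned by restriction digestion between the AgeI and EcoRI sites, which places it immediately downstream of the human U6 promoter. This RNA polymerase III promoter drives constitutive hairpin expression in transduced mammalian cells. The hairpin itself is not called as a feature in the annotation, but it would fall in the gap between the U6 promoter and the cPPT/CTS element. A separate cassette uses the human PGK promoter to express puromycin N-acetyltransferase, so that stably transduced cells can be selected with puromycin.

The viral framework is of the third-generation, self-inactivating type. An RSV promoter fused to a truncated HIV-1 5' LTR drives Tat-independent transcription of the genomic RNA in packaging cells. This is followed by the Ψ packaging signal with a partial gag sequence, the Rev response element for nuclear export of the unspliced transcript, and the cPPT/CTS, which aids nuclear import of the proviral DNA. The ΔU3 3' LTR inactivates the LTR promoter after integration, leaving the internal U6 and PGK promoters as the active units. Outside the LTRs are an SV40 poly(A) signal and SV40 origin, an f1 origin, and residual lac, T7 and T3 elements carried over from the parental cloning vector. In E. coli the plasmid replicates from a high-copy ColE1/pUC-type origin and is selected with ampicillin. The sequenced record is 7,085 nt, shorter than the catalogue backbone size of 7,466 bp, a difference the record does not explain. The associated study concerns genome integrity vulnerabilities in basal-like breast cancer.
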