Features (pLannotate 1.2.2; 25 found; start..end, strand, type, name):
      1..241     +  promoter       U6 promoter: RNA polymerase III promoter for human U6 snRNA
    347..464     +  misc_feature   cPPT/CTS: central polypurine tract and central termination sequence of HIV-1
    513..1023    +  promoter       hPGK promoter: human phosphoglycerate kinase 1 promoter
   1045..1644    +  CDS            PuroR: puromycin N-acetyltransferase; pac from Streptomyces alboniger; confers resistance to puromycin
   1687..1770    +  CDS            nef (fragment): NEF_HV1Z2 - Experimental evidence at protein level: Swiss-Prot protein existence level 1. Extracellular Nef protein targets CD4(+) T-lymphocytes for apoptosis by interacting with CXCR4 surface receptors. From Human immunodeficiency virus type 1 group M subtype D (isolate Z2/CDC-Z34) (HIV-1).
   1772..2005    +  LTR            3' LTR (ΔU3): self-inactivating 3' long terminal repeat (LTR) from HIV-1
   2077..2198    +  polyA_signal   SV40 poly(A) signal: SV40 polyadenylation signal
   2238..2373    +  rep_origin     SV40 ori: SV40 origin of replication
   2394..2412    -  promoter       T7 promoter: promoter for bacteriophage T7 RNA polymerase
   2420..2575    +  CDS            lacZα (fragment): LacZα fragment of β-galactosidase; lacZ fragment
   2580..3008    +  rep_origin     f1 ori (sequence partly withheld): f1 bacteriophage origin of replication; arrow indicates direction of (+) strand synthesis
   3061..3165    +  promoter       AmpR promoter: bla
   3166..4026    +  CDS            AmpR: β-lactamase; bla; confers resistance to ampicillin, carbenicillin, and related antibiotics
   4197..4785    +  rep_origin     ori: high-copy-number ColE1/pMB1/pBR322/pUC origin of replication
   4968..5060    +  CDS            lacI (fragment): lac repressor; lacI; The lac repressor binds to the lac operator to inhibit transcription in E. coli. This inhibition can be relieved by adding lactose or isopropyl-β-D-thiogalactopyranoside (IPTG).
   5073..5094    +  protein_bind   CAP binding site: CAP binding activates transcription in the presence of cAMP. E. coli catabolite activator protein
   5109..5139    +  promoter       lac promoter: promoter for the E. coli lac operon
   5147..5163    +  protein_bind   lac operator: The lac repressor binds to the lac operator to inhibit transcription in E. coli. This inhibition can be relieved by adding lactose or isopropyl-β-D-thiogalactopyranoside (IPTG). lac repressor encoded by lacI
   5208..5226    +  promoter       T3 promoter: promoter for bacteriophage T3 RNA polymerase
   5254..5480    +  promoter       RSV promoter: Rous sarcoma virus enhancer/promoter
   5481..5661    +  LTR            5' LTR (truncated): truncated 5' long terminal repeat (LTR) from HIV-1
   5708..5833    +  misc_feature   HIV-1 Ψ: packaging signal of human immunodeficiency virus type 1
   5817..6180    +  CDS            HIV-1 gag (fragment): gag protein from human immunodeficiency virus 1; gag
   6326..6559    +  misc_feature   RRE: The Rev response element (RRE) of HIV-1 allows for Rev-dependent mRNA export from the nucleus to the cytoplasm.
   6936..7036    +  CDS            Rev (fragment): human immunodeficiency virus 1 (HIV-1) Rev protein; rev; enhances nuclear export of unspliced and incompletely spliced viral mRNAs
>Addgene plasmid #160786 | pLKO.1P MUTYH_2 | addgene full sequence | sequence record 315709 | Addgene NGS Result
GAGGGCCTATTTCCCATGATTCCTTCATATTTGCATATACGATACAAGGCTGTTAGAGAGATAATTGGAA
TTAATTTGACTGTAAACACAAAGATATTAGTACAAAATACGTGACGTAGAAAGTAATAATTTCTTGGGTA
GTTTGCAGTTTTAAAATTATGTTTTAAAATGGACTATCATATGCTTACCGTAACTTGAAAGTATTTCGAT
TTCTTGGCTTTATATATCTTGTGGAAAGGACGAAACACCGGCCACTGTGATCAACTACTATACTCGAAGT
ATAGTAGTTGATCACAGTGGTTTTTGAATTCTCGACCTCGAGACAAATGGCAGTATTCATCCACAATTTT
AAAAGAAAAGGGGGGATTGGGGGGTACAGTGCAGGGGAAAGAATAGTAGACATAATAGCAACAGACATAC
AAACTAAAGAATTACAAAAACAAATTACAAAAATTCAAAATTTTCGGGTTTATTACAGGGACAGCAGAGA
TCCACTTTGGCCGCGGCTCGAGGGGGTTGGGGTTGCGCCTTTTCCAAGGCAGCCCTGGGTTTGCGCAGGG
ACGCGGCTGCTCTGGGCGTGGTTCCGGGAAACGCAGCGGCGCCGACCCTGGGTCTCGCACATTCTTCACG
TCCGTTCGCAGCGTCACCCGGATCTTCGCCGCTACCCTTGTGGGCCCCCCGGCGACGCTTCCTGCTCCGC
CCCTAAGTCGGGAAGGTTCCTTGCGGTTCGCGGCGTGCCGGACGTGACAAACGGAAGCCGCACGTCTCAC
TAGTACCCTCGCAGACGGACAGCGCCAGGGAGCAATGGCAGCGCGCCGACCGCGATGGGCTGTGGCCAAT
AGCGGCTGCTCAGCAGGGCGCGCCGAGAGCAGCGGCCGGGAAGGGGCGGTGCGGGAGGCGGGGTGTGGGG
CGGTAGTGTGGGCCCTGTTCCTGCCCGCGCGGTGTTCCGCATTCTGCAAGCCTCCGGAGCGCACGTCGGC
AGTCGGCTCCCTCGTTGACCGAATCACCGACCTCTCTCCCCAGGGGGATCCACCGGAGCTTACCATGACC
GAGTACAAGCCCACGGTGCGCCTCGCCACCCGCGACGACGTCCCCAGGGCCGTACGCACCCTCGCCGCCG
CGTTCGCCGACTACCCCGCCACGCGCCACACCGTCGATCCGGACCGCCACATCGAGCGGGTCACCGAGCT
GCAAGAACTCTTCCTCACGCGCGTCGGGCTCGACATCGGCAAGGTGTGGGTCGCGGACGACGGCGCCGCG
GTGGCGGTCTGGACCACGCCGGAGAGCGTCGAAGCGGGGGCGGTGTTCGCCGAGATCGGCCCGCGCATGG
CCGAGTTGAGCGGTTCCCGGCTGGCCGCGCAGCAACAGATGGAAGGCCTCCTGGCGCCGCACCGGCCCAA
GGAGCCCGCGTGGTTCCTGGCCACCGTCGGCGTCTCGCCCGACCACCAGGGCAAGGGTCTGGGCAGCGCC
GTCGTGCTCCCCGGAGTGGAGGCGGCCGAGCGCGCCGGGGTGCCCGCCTTCCTGGAGACCTCCGCGCCCC
GCAACCTCCCCTTCTACGAGCGGCTCGGCTTCACCGTCACCGCCGACGTCGAGGTGCCCGAAGGACCGCG
CACCTGGTGCATGACCCGCAAGCCCGGTGCCTGACGCCCGCCCCACGACCCGCAGCGCCCGACCGAAAGG
AGCGCACGACCCCATGCATCGGTACCTTTAAGACCAATGACTTACAAGGCAGCTGTAGATCTTAGCCACT
TTTTAAAAGAAAAGGGGGGACTGGAAGGGCTAATTCACTCCCAACGAAGACAAGATCTGCTTTTTGCTTG
TACTGGGTCTCTCTGGTTAGACCAGATCTGAGCCTGGGAGCTCTCTGGCTAACTAGGGAACCCACTGCTT
AAGCCTCAATAAAGCTTGCCTTGAGTGCTTCAAGTAGTGTGTGCCCGTCTGTTGTGTGACTCTGGTAACT
AGAGATCCCTCAGACCCTTTTAGTCAGTGTGGAAAATCTCTAGCAGTAGTAGTTCATGTCATCTTATTAT
TCAGTATTTATAACTTGCAAAGAAATGAATATCAGAGAGTGAGAGGAACTTGTTTATTGCAGCTTATAAT
GGTTACAAATAAAGCAATAGCATCACAAATTTCACAAATAAAGCATTTTTTTCACTGCATTCTAGTTGTG
GTTTGTCCAAACTCATCAATGTATCTTATCATGTCTGGCTCTAGCTATCCCGCCCCTAACTCCGCCCATC
CCGCCCCTAACTCCGCCCAGTTCCGCCCATTCTCCGCCCCATGGCTGACTAATTTTTTTTATTTATGCAG
AGGCCGAGGCCGCCTCGGCCTCTGAGCTATTCCAGAAGTAGTGAGGAGGCTTTTTTGGAGGCCTAGGGAC
GTACCCAATTCGCCCTATAGTGAGTCGTATTACGCGCGCTCACTGGCCGTCGTTTTACAACGTCGTGACT
GGGAAAACCCTGGCGTTACCCAACTTAATCGCCTTGCAGCACATCCCCCTTTCGCCAGCTGGCGTAATAG
CGAAGAGGCCCGCACCGATCGCCCTTCCCAACAGTTGCGCAGCCTGAATGGCGAATGGG
[124 nt withheld, positions 2580-2703]
C
[91 nt withheld, positions 2705-2795]
A
[49 nt withheld, positions 2797-2845]
CCTTTGACGTTGGAGTCCACGTTCTTT
[37 nt withheld, positions 2873-2909]
ACCCTATCTCGGTCTATTCTTTTGATTTATAAGGGATTTTGCCGATTTCGGCCTATTGGTTAAAAAATGA
GCTGATTTAACAAAAATTTAACGCGAATTTTAACAAAATATTAACGCTTACAATTTAGGTGGCACTTTTC
GGGGAAATGTGCGCGGAACCCCTATTTGTTTATTTTTCTAAATACATTCAAATATGTATCCGCTCATGAG
ACAATAACCCTGATAAATGCTTCAATAATATTGAAAAAGGAAGAGTATGAGTATTCAACATTTCCGTGTC
GCCCTTATTCCCTTTTTTGCGGCATTTTGCCTTCCTGTTTTTGCTCACCCAGAAACGCTGGTGAAAGTAA
AAGATGCTGAAGATCAGTTGGGTGCACGAGTGGGTTACATCGAACTGGATCTCAACAGCGGTAAGATCCT
TGAGAGTTTTCGCCCCGAAGAACGTTTTCCAATGATGAGCACTTTTAAAGTTCTGCTATGTGGCGCGGTA
TTATCCCGTATTGACGCCGGGCAAGAGCAACTCGGTCGCCGCATACACTATTCTCAGAATGACTTGGTTG
AGTACTCACCAGTCACAGAAAAGCATCTTACGGATGGCATGACAGTAAGAGAATTATGCAGTGCTGCCAT
AACCATGAGTGATAACACTGCGGCCAACTTACTTCTGACAACGATCGGAGGACCGAAGGAGCTAACCGCT
TTTTTGCACAACATGGGGGATCATGTAACTCGCCTTGATCGTTGGGAACCGGAGCTGAATGAAGCCATAC
CAAACGACGAGCGTGACACCACGATGCCTGTAGCAATGGCAACAACGTTGCGCAAACTATTAACTGGCGA
ACTACTTACTCTAGCTTCCCGGCAACAATTAATAGACTGGATGGAGGCGGATAAAGTTGCAGGACCACTT
CTGCGCTCGGCCCTTCCGGCTGGCTGGTTTATTGCTGATAAATCTGGAGCCGGTGAGCGTGGGTCTCGCG
GTATCATTGCAGCACTGGGGCCAGATGGTAAGCCCTCCCGTATCGTAGTTATCTACACGACGGGGAGTCA
GGCAACTATGGATGAACGAAATAGACAGATCGCTGAGATAGGTGCCTCACTGATTAAGCATTGGTAACTG
TCAGACCAAGTTTACTCATATATACTTTAGATTGATTTAAAACTTCATTTTTAATTTAAAAGGATCTAGG
TGAAGATCCTTTTTGATAATCTCATGACCAAAATCCCTTAACGTGAGTTTTCGTTCCACTGAGCGTCAGA
CCCCGTAGAAAAGATCAAAGGATCTTCTTGAGATCCTTTTTTTCTGCGCGTAATCTGCTGCTTGCAAACA
AAAAAACCACCGCTACCAGCGGTGGTTTGTTTGCCGGATCAAGAGCTACCAACTCTTTTTCCGAAGGTAA
CTGGCTTCAGCAGAGCGCAGATACCAAATACTGTTCTTCTAGTGTAGCCGTAGTTAGGCCACCACTTCAA
GAACTCTGTAGCACCGCCTACATACCTCGCTCTGCTAATCCTGTTACCAGTGGCTGCTGCCAGTGGCGAT
AAGTCGTGTCTTACCGGGTTGGACTCAAGACGATAGTTACCGGATAAGGCGCAGCGGTCGGGCTGAACGG
GGGGTTCGTGCACACAGCCCAGCTTGGAGCGAACGACCTACACCGAACTGAGATACCTACAGCGTGAGCT
ATGAGAAAGCGCCACGCTTCCCGAAGGGAGAAAGGCGGACAGGTATCCGGTAAGCGGCAGGGTCGGAACA
GGAGAGCGCACGAGGGAGCTTCCAGGGGGAAACGCCTGGTATCTTTATAGTCCTGTCGGGTTTCGCCACC
TCTGACTTGAGCGTCGATTTTTGTGATGCTCGTCAGGGGGGCGGAGCCTATGGAAAAACGCCAGCAACGC
GGCCTTTTTACGGTTCCTGGCCTTTTGCTGGCCTTTTGCTCACATGTTCTTTCCTGCGTTATCCCCTGAT
TCTGTGGATAACCGTATTACCGCCTTTGAGTGAGCTGATACCGCTCGCCGCAGCCGAACGACCGAGCGCA
GCGAGTCAGTGAGCGAGGAAGCGGAAGAGCGCCCAATACGCAAACCGCCTCTCCCCGCGCGTTGGCCGAT
TCATTAATGCAGCTGGCACGACAGGTTTCCCGACTGGAAAGCGGGCAGTGAGCGCAACGCAATTAATGTG
AGTTAGCTCACTCATTAGGCACCCCAGGCTTTACACTTTATGCTTCCGGCTCGTATGTTGTGTGGAATTG
TGAGCGGATAACAATTTCACACAGGAAACAGCTATGACCATGATTACGCCAAGCGCGCAATTAACCCTCA
CTAAAGGGAACAAAAGCTGGAGCTGCAAGCTTAATGTAGTCTTATGCAATACTCTTGTAGTCTTGCAACA
TGGTAACGATGAGTTAGCAACATGCCTTACAAGGAGAGAAAAAGCACCGTGCATGCCGATTGGTGGAAGT
AAGGTGGTACGATCGTGCCTTATTAGGAAGGCAACAGACGGGTCTGACATGGATTGGACGAACCACTGAA
TTGCCGCATTGCAGAGATATTGTATTTAAGTGCCTAGCTCGATACATAAACGGGTCTCTCTGGTTAGACC
AGATCTGAGCCTGGGAGCTCTCTGGCTAACTAGGGAACCCACTGCTTAAGCCTCAATAAAGCTTGCCTTG
AGTGCTTCAAGTAGTGTGTGCCCGTCTGTTGTGTGACTCTGGTAACTAGAGATCCCTCAGACCCTTTTAG
TCAGTGTGGAAAATCTCTAGCAGTGGCGCCCGAACAGGGACTTGAAAGCGAAAGGGAAACCAGAGGAGCT
CTCTCGACGCAGGACTCGGCTTGCTGAAGCGCGCACGGCAAGAGGCGAGGGGCGGCGACTGGTGAGTACG
CCAAAAATTTTGACTAGCGGAGGCTAGAAGGAGAGAGATGGGTGCGAGAGCGTCAGTATTAAGCGGGGGA
GAATTAGATCGCGATGGGAAAAAATTCGGTTAAGGCCAGGGGGAAAGAAAAAATATAAATTAAAACATAT
AGTATGGGCAAGCAGGGAGCTAGAACGATTCGCAGTTAATCCTGGCCTGTTAGAAACATCAGAAGGCTGT
AGACAAATACTGGGACAGCTACAACCATCCCTTCAGACAGGATCAGAAGAACTTAGATCATTATATAATA
CAGTAGCAACCCTCTATTGTGTGCATCAAAGGATAGAGATAAAAGACACCAAGGAAGCTTTAGACAAGAT
AGAGGAAGAGCAAAACAAAAGTAAGACCACCGCACAGCAAGCGGCCGCTGATCTTCAGACCTGGAGGAGG
AGATATGAGGGACAATTGGAGAAGTGAATTATATAAATATAAAGTAGTAAAAATTGAACCATTAGGAGTA
GCACCCACCAAGGCAAAGAGAAGAGTGGTGCAGAGAGAAAAAAGAGCAGTGGGAATAGGAGCTTTGTTCC
TTGGGTTCTTGGGAGCAGCAGGAAGCACTATGGGCGCAGCGTCAATGACGCTGACGGTACAGGCCAGACA
ATTATTGTCTGGTATAGTGCAGCAGCAGAACAATTTGCTGAGGGCTATTGAGGCGCAACAGCATCTGTTG
CAACTCACAGTCTGGGGCATCAAGCAGCTCCAGGCAAGAATCCTGGCTGTGGAAAGATACCTAAAGGATC
AACAGCTCCTGGGGATTTGGGGTTGCTCTGGAAAACTCATTTGCACCACTGCTGTGCCTTGGAATGCTAG
TTGGAGTAATAAATCTCTGGAACAGATTTGGAATCACACGACCTGGATGGAGTGGGACAGAGAAATTAAC
AATTACACAAGCTTAATACACTCCTTAATTGAAGAATCGCAAAACCAGCAAGAAAAGAATGAACAAGAAT
TATTGGAATTAGATAAATGGGCAAGTTTGTGGAATTGGTTTAACATAACAAATTGGCTGTGGTATATAAA
ATTATTCATAATGATAGTAGGAGGCTTGGTAGGTTTAAGAATAGTTTTTGCTGTACTTTCTATAGTGAAT
AGAGTTAGGCAGGGATATTCACCATTATCGTTTCAGACCCACCTCCCAACCCCGAGGGGACCCGACAGGC
CCGAAGGAATAGAAGAAGAAGGTGGAGAGAGAGACAGAGACAGATCCATTCGATTAGTGAACGGATCTCG
ACGGTATCGATCACGAGACTAGCCTCGAGCGGCCGCCCCCTTCACC
